>Addgene plasmid #47293 | TAL3574 | depositor partial sequence | sequence record 67380 | Insert sequence
ATGGACTACAAAGACCATGACGGTGATTATAAAGATCATGACATCGATTACAAGGATGACGATGACAAGA
TGGCCCCCAAGAAGAAGAGGAAGGTGGGCATTCACCGCGGGGTACCTATGGTGGACTTGAGGACACTCGG
TTATTCGCAACAGCAACAGGAGAAAATCAAGCCTAAGGTCAGGAGCACCGTCGCGCAACACCACGAGGCG
CTTGTGGGGCATGGCTTCACTCATGCGCATATTGTCGCGCTTTCACAGCACCCTGCGGCGCTTGGGACGG
TGGCTGTCAAATACCAAGATATGATTGCGGCCCTGCCCGAAGCCACGCACGAGGCAATTGTAGGGGTCGG
TAAACAGTGGTCGGGAGCGCGAGCACTTGAGGCGCTGCTGACTGTGGCGGGTGAGCTTAGGGGGCCTCCG
CTCCAGCTCGACACCGGGCAGCTGCTGAAGATCGCGAAGAGAGGGGGAGTAACAGCGGTAGAGGCAGTGC
ACGCCTGGCGCAATGCGCTCACCGGGGCCCCCTTGAACCTGACCCCAGACCAGGTAGTCGCAATCGCGTC
AAACGGAGGGGGAAAGCAAGCCCTGGAAACCGTGCAAAGGTTGTTGCCGGTCCTTTGTCAAGACCACGGC
CTTACACCGGAGCAAGTCGTGGCCATTGCAAGCAACATCGGTGGCAAACAGGCTCTTGAGACGGTTCAGA
GACTTCTCCCAGTTCTCTGTCAAGCCCACGGGCTGACTCCCGATCAAGTTGTAGCGATTGCGTCCAACGG
TGGAGGGAAACAAGCATTGGAGACTGTCCAACGGCTCCTTCCCGTGTTGTGTCAAGCCCACGGTTTGACG
CCTGCACAAGTGGTCGCCATCGCCTCGAATGGCGGCGGTAAGCAGGCGCTGGAAACAGTACAGCGCCTGC
TGCCTGTACTGTGCCAGGATCATGGACTGACCCCAGACCAGGTAGTCGCAATCGCGTCGAACATTGGGGG
AAAGCAAGCCCTGGAAACCGTGCAAAGGTTGTTGCCGGTCCTTTGTCAAGACCACGGCCTTACACCGGAG
CAAGTCGTGGCCATTGCAAATAATAACGGTGGCAAACAGGCTCTTGAGACGGTTCAGAGACTTCTCCCAG
TTCTCTGTCAAGCCCACGGGCTGACTCCCGATCAAGTTGTAGCGATTGCGAATAACAATGGAGGGAAACA
AGCATTGGAGACTGTCCAACGGCTCCTTCCCGTGTTGTGTCAAGCCCACGGTTTGACGCCTGCACAAGTG
GTCGCCATCGCCAGCCATGATGGCGGTAAGCAGGCGCTGGAAACAGTACAGCGCCTGCTGCCTGTACTGT
GCCAGGATCATGGACTGACCCCAGACCAGGTAGTCGCAATCGCGTCGAACATTGGGGGAAAGCAAGCCCT
GGAAACCGTGCAAAGGTTGTTGCCGGTCCTTTGTCAAGACCACGGCCTTACACCGGAGCAAGTCGTGGCC
ATTGCATCCCACGACGGTGGCAAACAGGCTCTTGAGACGGTTCAGAGACTTCTCCCAGTTCTCTGTCAAG
CCCACGGGCTGACTCCCGATCAAGTTGTAGCGATTGCGTCCAACGGTGGAGGGAAACAAGCATTGGAGAC
TGTCCAACGGCTCCTTCCCGTGTTGTGTCAAGCCCACGGTTTGACGCCTGCACAAGTGGTCGCCATCGCC
TCGAATGGCGGCGGTAAGCAGGCGCTGGAAACAGTACAGCGCCTGCTGCCTGTACTGTGCCAGGATCATG
GACTGACCCCAGACCAGGTAGTCGCAATCGCGTCAAACGGAGGGGGAAAGCAAGCCCTGGAAACCGTGCA
AAGGTTGTTGCCGGTCCTTTGTCAAGACCACGGCCTTACACCGGAGCAAGTCGTGGCCATTGCAAGCAAT
GGGGGTGGCAAACAGGCTCTTGAGACGGTTCAGAGACTTCTCCCAGTTCTCTGTCAAGCCCACGGGCTGA
CTCCCGATCAAGTTGTAGCGATTGCGTCCAACGGTGGAGGGAAACAAGCATTGGAGACTGTCCAACGGCT
CCTTCCCGTGTTGTGTCAAGCCCACGGTTTGACGCCTGCACAAGTGGTCGCCATCGCCTCGAATGGCGGC
GGTAAGCAGGCGCTGGAAACAGTACAGCGCCTGCTGCCTGTACTGTGCCAGGATCATGGACTGACACCCG
AACAGGTGGTCGCCATTGCTAATAATAACGGAGGACGGCCAGCCTTGGAG
