>Addgene plasmid #47293 | TAL3574 | addgene partial sequence | sequence record 69130 | JDS-TALEN-F 5'-TAGGGGTCGGTAAACAGTGG-3'
ACTGTGGCGGGTGAGCTTAGGGGGCCTCCGCTCCAGCTCGACACCGGGCAGCTGCTGAAGATCGCGAAGA
GAGGGGGAGTAACAGCGGTAGAGGCAGTGCACGCCTGGCGCAATGCGCTCACCGGGGCCCCCTTGAACCT
GACCCCAGACCAGGTAGTCGCAATCGCGTCAAACGGAGGGGGAAAGCAAGCCCTGGAAACCGTGCAAAGG
TTGTTGCCGGTCCTTTGTCAAGACCACGGCCTTACACCGGAGCAAGTCGTGGCCATTGCAAGCAACATCG
GTGGCAAACAGGCTCTTGAGACGGTTCAGAGACTTCTCCCAGTTCTCTGTCAAGCCCACGGGCTGACTCC
CGATCAAGTTGTAGCGATTGCGTCCAACGGTGGAGGGAAACAAGCATTGGAGACTGTCCAACGGCTCCTT
CCCGTGTTGTGTCAAGCCCACGGTTTGACGCCTGCACAAGTGGTCGCCATCGCCTCGAATGGCGGCGGTA
AGCAGGCGCTGGAAACAGTACAGCGCCTGCTGCCTGTACTGTGCCAGGATCATGGACTGACCCCAGACCA
GGTAGTCGCAATCGCGTCGAACATTGGGGGAAAGCAAGCCCTGGAAACCGTGCAAAGGTTGTTGCCGGTC
CTTTGTCAAGACCACGGCCTTACACCGGAGCAAGTCGTGGCCATTGCAAATAATAACGGTGGCAAACAGG
CTCTTGAGACGGTTCAGAGACTTCTCCCAGTTCTCTGTCAAGCCCACGGGCTGACTCCCGATCAAGTTGT
AGCGATTGCGAATAACAATGGAGGGAAACAAGCATTGGAGACTGTCCAACGGCTCCTTCCCGTGTT
