[The description below was written by a language model from this plasmid's Addgene catalogue record.]
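Description:
TAL3574 is a TALEN expression plasmid encoding the left-hand monomer of a nuclease pair directed against the zebrafish tet3 gene (tet methylcytosine dioxygenase 3). It is built on the JDS74 backbone, a vector of about 6.4 kb classed as mammalian expression with a T7 promoter option. The plasmid is maintained in E. coli at high copy number under ampicillin selection. The record gives no feature table, so details of the origin of replication and other backbone elements are not stated.

The insert of roughly 1.4 kb is an engineered array of TAL effector repeats that specifies an 18-nucleotide binding site in tet3. It was assembled into the backbone through BsmBI sites that were destroyed during cloning. BsmBI is a type IIS enzyme, which allows the repeat array to be joined in frame with the coding sequences already present in the vector. The backbone supplies an N-terminal 3X FLAG tag for detection and a C-terminal wild-type FokI cleavage domain. The expressed product is therefore a FLAG-tagged TAL effector–FokI fusion. Expression is driven by the CMV promoter in mammalian cells. The T7 designation indicates that the coding region can also be transcribed in vitro to make mRNA, the usual route for delivery into zebrafish embryos.

FokI cleaves only as a dimer, so this construct is meant to be used with a matching right-hand TALEN that binds the opposite strand nearby. Together the pair introduces a double-strand break whose error-prone repair produces disruptive indels in tet3. The plasmid belongs to a set of zebrafish-targeting TALENs associated with work on targeted gene disruption in somatic zebrafish cells.
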