Addgene plasmid #47293: TAL3574
Depositing lab: Keith Joung. Depositing organization: Massachusetts General Hospital. Publication: Targeted gene disruption in somatic zebrafish cells using engineered TALENs. Sander JD, Cade L, Khayter C, Reyon D, Peterson RT, Joung JK, Yeh JR. Nat Biotechnol. 2011 Aug 5;29(8):697-8. doi: 10.1038/nbt.1934. PubMed 21822241.
Backbone
  Vector backbone: JDS74
  Backbone manufacturer: Addgene plasmid #32288
  Backbone size w/o insert (bp): 6447
  Vector type: Mammalian Expression ; T7
Growth in bacteria
  Bacterial resistance: Ampicillin, 100 μg/mL
  Growth temperature: 37°C
  Growth strain: XL1 Blue
  Copy number: High Copy
Gene/Insert
  Gene/Insert name: ZebrafishCommunity-tetmethylcytosinedioxygenase3-left (alt names: tet methylcytosine dioxygenase 3; ENSDART00000137355)
  Species: D. rerio (zebrafish)
  Insert size (bp): 1430
  Entrez Gene: tet3 (a.k.a. si:ch211-220a11.1)
  Promoter: CMV
  Tag / fusion protein: 3X Flag (N terminal on backbone); WT FOKI (C terminal on backbone)
  Cloning method: Restriction Enzyme; 5′ cloning site BsmBI (destroyed during cloning); 3′ cloning site BsmBI (destroyed during cloning)
  Sequencing primers: 5′ CMV-F; 3′ BGH-rev
Terms and licenses: Academic/Nonprofit Terms; Industry Terms: Not Available to Industry
Depositor comments: Target binding site: TTATTAGGCACTTTTTTG It is strongly recommended that users perform a diagnostic digest to verify this plasmid prior to use. For example, a double digest of the plasmid with BamHI and KpnI should result in two bands at 2.3kb and 5.8kb.
How to cite: TAL3574 was a gift from Keith Joung (Addgene plasmid # 47293 ; http://n2t.net/addgene:47293 ; RRID:Addgene_47293)
